Addgene plasmid #222488: pESC-TRP (V5 and HA)
Purpose: (Empty Backbone) Co-expression of two genes in yeast with V5 and HA tags and TRP1 selection
Depositing lab: Tetsuo Matsuzaki & Kiyofumi Yamada. Depositing organization: Nagoya University School of Medicine. Publication: A novel plasmid-based experimental system in Saccharomyces cerevisiae that enables the introduction of 10 different plasmids into cells. Dong G, Nakai T, Matsuzaki T. FEBS Open Bio. 2024 Oct 10. doi: 10.1002/2211-5463.13893. PubMed 39387713.
Backbone
  Vector backbone: pESC-URA
  Backbone manufacturer: Agilent Technologies
  Backbone size (bp): 6546
  Vector type: Yeast Expression
  Selectable markers: TRP1
  Tag / fusion protein: V5 (C terminal on backbone); HA (C terminal on backbone)
Growth in bacteria
  Bacterial resistance: Ampicillin, 100 μg/mL
  Growth temperature: 37°C
  Growth strain: DH5alpha
  Copy number: High Copy
Gene/Insert
  Gene/Insert name: None
  Tag / fusion protein: V5 (C terminal on backbone); HA (C terminal on backbone)
Terms and licenses: Academic/Nonprofit Terms; Industry Terms: Not Available to Industry
Depositor comments: Please visit https://doi.org/10.1101/2023.05.01.538886 for bioRxiv preprint.
How to cite: pESC-TRP (V5 and HA) was a gift from Tetsuo Matsuzaki & Kiyofumi Yamada (Addgene plasmid # 222488 ; http://n2t.net/addgene:222488 ; RRID:Addgene_222488)
