[The description below was written by a language model from this plasmid's Addgene catalogue record and pLannotate feature annotations shown in this document.]
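Description:
pESC-TRP (V5 and HA) is an empty yeast expression backbone of about 6.5 kb, derived from the commercial pESC-URA episomal vector and re-equipped with a TRP1 auxotrophic marker. It is a yeast–E. coli shuttle plasmid. In bacteria it replicates from a high-copy ColE1/pUC-type origin and is selected with ampicillin through the AmpR (β-lactamase) cassette. In Saccharomyces cerevisiae it is maintained as a multicopy episome by the 2μ origin, with the TRP1 gene under its own promoter complementing tryptophan auxotrophy in trp1 hosts. An f1 origin is also present. The short bom, rop, lacI and lacZα fragments are annotated remnants of earlier cloning vectors rather than functional units.

The expression unit is built around the divergent GAL1,10 promoter, which is regulated by Gal4 and drives galactose-inducible transcription in both directions, so two open reading frames can be co-expressed from one plasmid. On one side, the cloning region is followed by an HA epitope (annotated as a partial match to 3xHA) and the CYC1 terminator, with a T7 promoter lying just upstream of this site. On the opposite side, the cloning region leads into a tag annotated as a "12Pktag" fragment, which most likely corresponds to the V5 epitope named in the catalogue entry, followed by the ADH1 terminator. Both tags are recorded as C-terminal, so inserted genes are fused at their 3′ ends for independent detection of the two proteins. No insert is present. The associated publication describes a system for introducing many different plasmids into a single yeast cell, in which vectors with distinct selectable markers such as this one would be combined.
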