Features (pLannotate 1.2.2; 19 found; start..end, strand, type, name):
    137..186     +  misc_feature   bom (fragment): basis of mobility region from pBR322
    325..472     +  promoter       TRP1 promoter: S. cerevisiae TRP1
    473..1147    +  CDS            TRP1: phosphoribosylanthranilate isomerase, required for tryptophan biosynthesis; S. cerevisiae TRP1; yeast auxotrophic marker
   1198..1249    +  misc_feature   bom (fragment): basis of mobility region from pBR322
   1277..1705    -  rep_origin     f1 ori (sequence partly withheld): f1 bacteriophage origin of replication; arrow indicates direction of (+) strand synthesis
   1709..1778    -  CDS            lacZα (fragment): LacZα fragment of β-galactosidase; lacZ fragment
   1784..1949    -  terminator     ADH1 terminator: S. cerevisiae ADH1; transcription terminator for the S. cerevisiae alcohol dehydrogenase 1 (ADH1) gene
   1953..2075    -  CDS            ADH1 (fragment): ADH1_YEAST - Also known as ADC1. Experimental evidence at protein level: Swiss-Prot protein existence level 1. This isozyme preferentially catalyzes the conversion of primary unbranched alcohols to their corresponding aldehydes. Also shows activity toward secondary alcohols. From Saccharomyces cerevisiae (strain ATCC 204508 / S288c) (Baker's yeast).
   2095..2135    -  misc_feature   12Pktag (fragment)
   2188..2852    +  promoter       GAL1,10 promoter: GAL1 and GAL10 genes of S. cerevisiae; divergent inducible promoter, regulated by Gal4
   2863..2881    +  promoter       T7 promoter: promoter for bacteriophage T7 RNA polymerase
   2905..2933    +  CDS            3xHA (fragment): three tandem HA epitope tags
   2958..3147    +  terminator     CYC1 terminator: S. cerevisiae CYC1; transcription terminator for CYC1
   3150..3207    -  CDS            lacI (fragment): lac repressor; lacI; The lac repressor binds to the lac operator to inhibit transcription in E. coli. This inhibition can be relieved by adding lactose or isopropyl-β-D-thiogalactopyranoside (IPTG).
   3390..3978    -  rep_origin     ori: high-copy-number ColE1/pMB1/pBR322/pUC origin of replication
   4149..5009    -  CDS            AmpR: β-lactamase; bla; confers resistance to ampicillin, carbenicillin, and related antibiotics
   5010..5114    -  promoter       AmpR promoter: bla
   5141..6483    -  rep_origin     2μ ori: yeast 2μ plasmid origin of replication
   6551..35      +  CDS            rop (fragment) (across the origin): Rop protein, which maintains plasmids at low copy number; rop
>Addgene plasmid #222488 | pESC-TRP (V5 and HA) | addgene full sequence | sequence record 442027 | Addgene NGS Result
TCGCGCGTTTCGGTGATGACGGTGAAAACCTCTGACACATGCAGCTCCCGGAGACGGTCACAGCTTGTCT
GTAAGCGGATGCCGGGAGCAGACAAGCCCGTCAGGGCGCGTCAGCGGGTGTTGGCGGGTGTCGGGGCTGG
CTTAACTATGCGGCATCAGAGCAGATTGTACTGAGAGTGCACCATAGATCAACGACATTACTATATATAT
AATATAGGAAGCATTTAATAGAACAGCATCGTAATATATGTGTACTTTGCAGTTATGACGCCAGATGGCA
GTAGTGGAAGATATTCTTTATTGAAAAATAGCTTGTCACCTTACGTACAATCTTGATCCGGAGCTTTTCT
TTTTTTGCCGATTAAGAATTAATTCGGTCGAAAAAAGAAAAGGAGAGGGCCAAGAGGGAGGGCATTGGTG
ACTATTGAGCACGTGAGTATACGTGATTAAGCACACAAAGGCAGCTTGGAGTATGTCTGTTATTAATTTC
ACAGGTAGTTCTGGTCCATTGGTGAAAGTTTGCGGCTTGCAGAGCACAGAGGCCGCAGAATGTGCTCTAG
ATTCCGATGCTGACTTGCTGGGTATTATATGTGTGCCCAATAGAAAGAGAACAATTGACCCGGTTATTGC
AAGGAAAATTTCAAGTCTTGTAAAAGCATATAAAAATAGTTCAGGCACTCCGAAATACTTGGTTGGCGTG
TTTCGTAATCAACCTAAGGAGGATGTTTTGGCTCTGGTCAATGATTACGGCATTGATATCGTCCAACTGC
ATGGAGATGAGTCGTGGCAAGAATACCAAGAGTTCCTCGGTTTGCCAGTTATTAAAAGACTCGTATTTCC
AAAAGACTGCAACATACTACTCAGTGCAGCTTCACAGAAACCTCATTCGTTTATTCCCTTGTTTGATTCA
GAAGCAGGTGGGACAGGTGAACTTTTGGATTGGAACTCGATTTCTGACTGGGTTGGAAGGCAAGAGAGCC
CCGAAAGCTTACATTTTATGTTAGCTGGTGGACTGACGCCAGAAAATGTTGGTGATGCGCTTAGATTAAA
TGGCGTTATTGGTGTTGATGTAAGCGGAGGTGTGGAGACAAATGGTGTAAAAGACTCTAACAAAATAGCA
AATTTCGTCAAAAATGCTAAGAAATAGGTTATTACTGAGTAGTATTTATTTAAGTATTGTTTGTGCACTT
GCCGATCTATGCGGTGTGAAATACCGCACAGATGCGTAAGGAGAAAATACCGCATCAGGAAATTGTAAGC
GTTAATATTTTGTTAAAATTCGCGTTAAATTTTTGTTAAATCAGCTCATTTTTTAACCAATAGGCCGAAA
TCGGCAAAATCCCTTATAAATCAAAAGAATAGACCGAGATAGGGT
[37 nt withheld, positions 1376-1412]
AAAGAACGTGGACTCCAACGTCAAAGG
[49 nt withheld, positions 1440-1488]
T
[91 nt withheld, positions 1490-1580]
G
[124 nt withheld, positions 1582-1705]
CCATTCGCCATTCAGGCTGCGCAACTGTTGGGAAGGGCGATCGGTGCGGGCCTCTTCGCTATTACGCCAG
CTGAATTGGAGCGACCTCATGCTATACCTGAGAAAGCAACCTGACCTACAGGAAAGAGTTACTCAAGAAT
AAGAATTTTCGTTTTAAAACCTAAGAGTCACTTTAAAATTTGTATACACTTATTTTTTTTATAACTTATT
TAATAATAAAAATCATAAATCATAAGAAATTCGCTTATTTAGAAGTGTCAACAACGTATCTACCAACGAT
TTGACCCTTTTCCATCTTTTCGTAAATTTCTGGCAAGGTAGACAAGCCGACAACCTTGATTGGAGACTTG
ACCAAACCTCTGGCGAAGAATTGTTAATTAAGAGCTCAGGTAGAATCCAGACCCAGCAGAGGGTTAGGGA
TAGGCTTACCAGATCTCATCGATACTAGTGCGGCCGCCCTTTAGTGAGGGTTGAATTCGAATTTTCAAAA
ATTCTTACTTTTTTTTTGGATGGACGCAAAGAAGTTTAATAATCATATTACATGGCATTACCACCATATA
CATATCCATATACATATCCATATCTAATCTTACTTATATGTTGTGGAAATGTAAAGAGCCCCATTATCTT
AGCCTAAAAAAACCTTCTCTTTGGAACTTTCAGTAATACGCTTAACTGCTCATTGCTATATTGAAGTACG
GATTAGAAGCCGCCGAGCGGGTGACAGCCCTCCGAAGGAAGACTCTCCTCCGTGCGTCCTCGTCTTCACC
GGTCGCGTTCCTGAAACGCAGATGTGCCTCGCGCCGCACTGCTCCGAACAATAAAGATTCTACAATACTA
GCTTTTATGGTTATGAAGAGGAAAAATTGGCAGTAACCTGGCCCCACAAACCTTCAAATGAACGAATCAA
ATTAACAACCATAGGATGATAATGCGATTAGTTTTTTAGCCTTATTTCTGGGGTAATTAATCAGCGAAGC
GATGATTTTTGATCTATTAACAGATATATAAATGCAAAAACTGCATAACCACTTTAACTAATACTTTCAA
CATTTTCGGTTTGTATTACTTCTTATTCAAATGTAATAAAAGTATCAACAAAAAATTGTTAATATACCTC
TATACTTTAACGTCAAGGAGAAAAAACCCCGGATCCGTAATACGACTCACTATAGGGCCCGGGCGTCGAC
ATGCTCGAGTACCCATACGATGTTCCAGATTACGCTTAAGCTTGGTACCGCGGCTAGCTAAGATCCGCTC
TAACCGAAAAGGAAGGAGTTAGACAACCTGAAGTCTAGGTCCCTATTTATTTTTTTATAGTTATGTTAGT
ATTAAGAACGTTATTTATATTTCAAATTTTTCTTTTTTTTCTGTACAGACGCGTGTACGCATGTAACATT
ATACTGAAAACCTTGCTTGAGAAGGTTTTGGGACGCTCGAAGATCCAGCTGCATTAATGAATCGGCCAAC
GCGCGGGGAGAGGCGGTTTGCGTATTGGGCGCTCTTCCGCTTCCTCGCTCACTGACTCGCTGCGCTCGGT
CGTTCGGCTGCGGCGAGCGGTATCAGCTCACTCAAAGGCGGTAATACGGTTATCCACAGAATCAGGGGAT
AACGCAGGAAAGAACATGTGAGCAAAAGGCCAGCAAAAGGCCAGGAACCGTAAAAAGGCCGCGTTGCTGG
CGTTTTTCCATAGGCTCCGCCCCCCTGACGAGCATCACAAAAATCGACGCTCAAGTCAGAGGTGGCGAAA
CCCGACAGGACTATAAAGATACCAGGCGTTTCCCCCTGGAAGCTCCCTCGTGCGCTCTCCTGTTCCGACC
CTGCCGCTTACCGGATACCTGTCCGCCTTTCTCCCTTCGGGAAGCGTGGCGCTTTCTCATAGCTCACGCT
GTAGGTATCTCAGTTCGGTGTAGGTCGTTCGCTCCAAGCTGGGCTGTGTGCACGAACCCCCCGTTCAGCC
CGACCGCTGCGCCTTATCCGGTAACTATCGTCTTGAGTCCAACCCGGTAAGACACGACTTATCGCCACTG
GCAGCAGCCACTGGTAACAGGATTAGCAGAGCGAGGTATGTAGGCGGTGCTACAGAGTTCTTGAAGTGGT
GGCCTAACTACGGCTACACTAGAAGAACAGTATTTGGTATCTGCGCTCTGCTGAAGCCAGTTACCTTCGG
AAAAAGAGTTGGTAGCTCTTGATCCGGCAAACAAACCACCGCTGGTAGCGGTGGTTTTTTTGTTTGCAAG
CAGCAGATTACGCGCAGAAAAAAAGGATCTCAAGAAGATCCTTTGATCTTTTCTACGGGGTCTGACGCTC
AGTGGAACGAAAACTCACGTTAAGGGATTTTGGTCATGAGATTATCAAAAAGGATCTTCACCTAGATCCT
TTTAAATTAAAAATGAAGTTTTAAATCAATCTAAAGTATATATGAGTAAACTTGGTCTGACAGTTACCAA
TGCTTAATCAGTGAGGCACCTATCTCAGCGATCTGTCTATTTCGTTCATCCATAGTTGCCTGACTCCCCG
TCGTGTAGATAACTACGATACGGGAGGGCTTACCATCTGGCCCCAGTGCTGCAATGATACCGCGAGACCC
ACGCTCACCGGCTCCAGATTTATCAGCAATAAACCAGCCAGCCGGAAGGGCCGAGCGCAGAAGTGGTCCT
GCAACTTTATCCGCCTCCATCCAGTCTATTAATTGTTGCCGGGAAGCTAGAGTAAGTAGTTCGCCAGTTA
ATAGTTTGCGCAACGTTGTTGCCATTGCTACAGGCATCGTGGTGTCACGCTCGTCGTTTGGTATGGCTTC
ATTCAGCTCCGGTTCCCAACGATCAAGGCGAGTTACATGATCCCCCATGTTGTGCAAAAAAGCGGTTAGC
TCCTTCGGTCCTCCGATCGTTGTCAGAAGTAAGTTGGCCGCAGTGTTATCACTCATGGTTATGGCAGCAC
TGCATAATTCTCTTACTGTCATGCCATCCGTAAGATGCTTTTCTGTGACTGGTGAGTACTCAACCAAGTC
ATTCTGAGAATAGTGTATGCGGCGACCGAGTTGCTCTTGCCCGGCGTCAATACGGGATAATACCGCGCCA
CATAGCAGAACTTTAAAAGTGCTCATCATTGGAAAACGTTCTTCGGGGCGAAAACTCTCAAGGATCTTAC
CGCTGTTGAGATCCAGTTCGATGTAACCCACTCGTGCACCCAACTGATCTTCAGCATCTTTTACTTTCAC
CAGCGTTTCTGGGTGAGCAAAAACAGGAAGGCAAAATGCCGCAAAAAAGGGAATAAGGGCGACACGGAAA
TGTTGAATACTCATACTCTTCCTTTTTCAATATTATTGAAGCATTTATCAGGGTTATTGTCTCATGAGCG
GATACATATTTGAATGTATTTAGAAAAATAAACAAATAGGGGTTCCGCGCACATTTCCCCGAAAAGTGCC
ACCTGAACGAAGCATCTGTGCTTCATTTTGTAGAACAAAAATGCAACGCGAGAGCGCTAATTTTTCAAAC
AAAGAATCTGAGCTGCATTTTTACAGAACAGAAATGCAACGCGAAAGCGCTATTTTACCAACGAAGAATC
TGTGCTTCATTTTTGTAAAACAAAAATGCAACGCGAGAGCGCTAATTTTTCAAACAAAGAATCTGAGCTG
CATTTTTACAGAACAGAAATGCAACGCGAGAGCGCTATTTTACCAACAAAGAATCTATACTTCTTTTTTG
TTCTACAAAAATGCATCCCGAGAGCGCTATTTTTCTAACAAAGCATCTTAGATTACTTTTTTTCTCCTTT
GTGCGCTCTATAATGCAGTCTCTTGATAACTTTTTGCACTGTAGGTCCGTTAAGGTTAGAAGAAGGCTAC
TTTGGTGTCTATTTTCTCTTCCATAAAAAAAGCCTGACTCCACTTCCCGCGTTTACTGATTACTAGCGAA
GCTGCGGGTGCATTTTTTCAAGATAAAGGCATCCCCGATTATATTCTATACCGATGTGGATTGCGCATAC
TTTGTGAACAGAAAGTGATAGCGTTGATGATTCTTCATTGGTCAGAAAATTATGAACGGTTTCTTCTATT
TTGTCTCTATATACTACGTATAGGAAATGTTTACATTTTCGTATTGTTTTCGATTCACTCTATGAATAGT
TCTTACTACAATTTTTTTGTCTAAAGAGTAATACTAGAGATAAACATAAAAAATGTAGAGGTCGAGTTTA
GATGCAAGTTCAAGGAGCGAAAGGTGGATGGGTAGGTTATATAGGGATATAGCACAGAGATATATAGCAA
AGAGATACTTTTGAGCAATGTTTGTGGAAGCGGTATTCGCAATATTTTAGTAGCTCGTTACAGTCCGGTG
CGTTTTTGGTTTTTTGAAAGTGCGTCTTCAGAGCGCTTTTGGTTTTCAAAAGCGCTCTGAAGTTCCTATA
CTTTCTAGAGAATAGGAACTTCGGAATAGGAACTTCAAAGCGTTTCCGAAAACGAGCGCTTCCGAAAATG
CAACGCGAGCTGCGCACATACAGCTCACTGTTCACGTCGCACCTATATCTGCGTGTTGCCTGTATATATA
TATACATGAGAAGAACGGCATAGTGCGTGTTTATGCTTAAATGCGTACTTATATGCGTCTATTTATGTAG
GATGAAAGGTAGTCTAGTACCTCCTGTGATATTATCCCATTCCATGCGGGGTATCGTATGCTTCCTTCAG
CACTACCCTTTAGCTGTTCTATATGCTGCCACTCCTCAATTGGATTAGTCTCATCCTTCAATGCTATCAT
TTCCTTTGATATTGGATCATACTAAGAAACCATTATTATCATGACATTAACCTATAAAAATAGGCGTATC
ACGAGGCCCTTTCGTC
