>Addgene plasmid #222488 | pESC-TRP (V5 and HA) | depositor partial sequence | sequence record 435773 | TRP1
ATGTCTGTTATTAATTTCACAGGTAGTTCTGGTCCATTGGTGAAAGTTTGCGGCTTGCAGAGCACAGAGG
CCGCAGAATGTGCTCTAGATTCCGATGCTGACTTGCTGGGTATTATATGTGTGCCCAATAGAAAGAGAAC
AATTGACCCGGTTATTGCAAGGAAAATTTCAAGTCTTGTAAAAGCATATAAAAATAGTTCAGGCACTCCG
AAATACTTGGTTGGCGTGTTTCGTAATCAACCTAAGGAGGATGTTTTGGCTCTGGTCAATGATTACGGCA
TTGATATCGTCCAACTGCATGGAGATGAGTCGTGGCAAGAATACCAAGAGTTCCTCGGTTTGCCAGTTAT
TAAAAGACTCGTATTTCCAAAAGACTGCAACATACTACTCAGTGCAGCTTCACAGAAACCTCATTCGTTT
ATTCCCTTGTTTGATTCAGAAGCAGGTGGGACAGGTGAACTTTTGGATTGGAACTCGATTTCTGACTGGG
TTGGAAGGCAAGAGAGCCCCGAAAGCTTACATTTTATGTTAGCTGGTGGACTGACGCCAGAAAATGTTGG
TGATGCGCTTAGATTAAATGGCGTTATTGGTGTTGATGTAAGCGGAGGTGTGGAGACAAATGGTGTAAAA
GACTCTAACAAAATAGCAAATTTCGTCAAAAATGCTAAGAAATAG
